Addgene plasmid #80625: NLS-AgDD
Purpose: create nuclear protein aggregates in mammalian cells
Depositing lab: Thomas Wandless. Depositing organization: Stanford University. Publication: A method to rapidly create protein aggregates in living cells. Miyazaki Y, Mizumoto K, Dey G, Kudo T, Perrino J, Chen LC, Meyer T, Wandless TJ. Nat Commun. 2016 May 27;7:11689. doi: 10.1038/ncomms11689. PubMed 27229621.
Backbone
  Vector backbone: PiggyBac transformation vector pB
  Backbone size w/o insert (bp): 6652
  Total vector size (bp): 7763
  Vector type: Mammalian Expression
Growth in bacteria
  Bacterial resistance: Ampicillin, 100 μg/mL
  Growth temperature: 37°C
  Growth strain: DH5alpha
  Copy number: High Copy
Gene/Insert
  Gene/Insert name: NLS-NES-L106P-sfGFP (alt name: NLS-AgDD)
  Species: H. sapiens (human)
  Insert size (bp): 1113
  GenBank ID: NM_000801 AB971579
  Entrez Gene: FKBP1A (a.k.a. FKBP-12, FKBP-1A, FKBP1, FKBP12, PKC12, PKCI2, PPIASE)
  Tag / fusion protein: MPPKKKRKVLALKLAGLDI (N terminal on insert)
  Cloning method: Restriction Enzyme; 5′ cloning site EcoRI (not destroyed); 3′ cloning site HpaI (not destroyed)
  Sequencing primers: 5′ YM213--5' atgccttcttctttttcctacagct; 3′ YM215--5' gatgagtttggacaaaccacaact
Terms and licenses: Academic/Nonprofit Terms; Industry Terms: Not Available to Industry
Depositor comments: Depositor reference sequence and Addgene Sanger results show F36V compared to NM_000801.4.
How to cite: NLS-AgDD was a gift from Thomas Wandless (Addgene plasmid # 80625 ; http://n2t.net/addgene:80625 ; RRID:Addgene_80625)
