[The description below was written by a language model from this plasmid's Addgene catalogue record and pLannotate feature annotations shown in this document.]
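Description:
NLS-AgDD is a mammalian expression plasmid built on a PiggyBac transformation vector (pB) backbone, 7,763 bp in total, and is designed to create protein aggregates in the nucleus of mammalian cells. It is maintained in E. coli as a high-copy plasmid through a ColE1/pUC-type origin with ampicillin selection (β-lactamase). It also carries an f1 origin and remnants of a lac/lacZα cloning region. The feature table does not annotate the PiggyBac terminal repeats or any mammalian selection marker. The short hits to lambda portal protein, the G-CSF destabilising element and the rabbit/hare β-globin fragment are most likely incidental matches to backbone or intron-flanking sequence rather than functional parts. A cPPT/CTS element lies just upstream of the promoter.

The roughly 1.1 kb insert, cloned between EcoRI and HpaI, is expressed from a CAG-type arrangement: CMV enhancer, chicken β-actin promoter and a chimeric β-actin/β-globin intron. Transcription ends at an SV40 polyadenylation signal. The open reading frame encodes a short N-terminal peptide that the insert name describes as NLS-NES. This is followed by a destabilising domain derived from human FKBP12 (FKBP1A) carrying L106P, with F36V also noted by the depositor relative to the reference transcript, and then by superfolder GFP. FKBP-based destabilising domains of this kind are stabilised by the ligand Shield-1. The "AgDD" name and the associated publication title indicate that the domain is used here to generate aggregates rapidly in living cells, with sfGFP providing a fluorescent readout. The targeting peptide directs aggregate formation to the nucleus, making the construct useful for studying nuclear protein quality control and responses to misfolded protein.
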