Features (pLannotate 1.2.2; 20 found; start..end, strand, type, name):
     70..390     +  CDS            DD: destabilization domain that can be stabilized by Shield1 in the ProteoTuner™ system L106P mutant of FKBP12
    397..1107    +  CDS            Superfolder GFP: Superfolder GFP is a basic (constitutively fluorescent) green fluorescent protein published in 2005, derived from Aequorea victoria. It is reported to be a very rapidly-maturing weak dimer.
   1114..1235    +  polyA_signal   SV40 poly(A) signal: SV40 polyadenylation signal
   1253..1344    +  ncRNA          G-CSF SLDE: Accession: RF00183 - G-CSF factor stem-loop destabilising element (SLDE)
   2041..2508    +  CDS            B (fragment): PORTL_LAMBD - Experimental evidence at protein level: Swiss-Prot protein existence level 1. Forms the portal vertex of the capsid (PubMed:6228056, PubMed:6232391). This portal plays critical roles in head assembly, genome packaging, neck/tail attachment, and genome ejection (Probable). The portal protein multimerizes as a single ring-shaped homododecamer arranged around a central channel (PubMed:6232391). Binds to the terminase subunits to form the packaging machine (PubMed:7799432). From Escherichia phage lambda (Bacteriophage lambda).
   2546..2562    -  protein_bind   lac operator: The lac repressor binds to the lac operator to inhibit transcription in E. coli. This inhibition can be relieved by adding lactose or isopropyl-β-D-thiogalactopyranoside (IPTG). lac repressor encoded by lacI
   2570..2600    -  promoter       lac promoter: promoter for the E. coli lac operon
   2615..2636    -  protein_bind   CAP binding site: CAP binding activates transcription in the presence of cAMP. E. coli catabolite activator protein
   2649..2741    -  CDS            lacI (fragment): lac repressor; lacI; The lac repressor binds to the lac operator to inhibit transcription in E. coli. This inhibition can be relieved by adding lactose or isopropyl-β-D-thiogalactopyranoside (IPTG).
   2924..3512    -  rep_origin     ori: high-copy-number ColE1/pMB1/pBR322/pUC origin of replication
   3683..4543    -  CDS            AmpR: β-lactamase; bla; confers resistance to ampicillin, carbenicillin, and related antibiotics
   4544..4648    -  promoter       AmpR promoter: bla
   4701..5129    -  rep_origin     f1 ori (sequence partly withheld): f1 bacteriophage origin of replication; arrow indicates direction of (+) strand synthesis
   5134..5289    -  CDS            lacZα (fragment): LacZα fragment of β-galactosidase; lacZ fragment
   5291..5410    +  CDS            B (fragment): PORTL_LAMBD - Experimental evidence at protein level: Swiss-Prot protein existence level 1. Forms the portal vertex of the capsid (PubMed:6228056, PubMed:6232391). This portal plays critical roles in head assembly, genome packaging, neck/tail attachment, and genome ejection (Probable). The portal protein multimerizes as a single ring-shaped homododecamer arranged around a central channel (PubMed:6232391). Binds to the terminase subunits to form the packaging machine (PubMed:7799432). From Escherichia phage lambda (Bacteriophage lambda).
   5911..6027    +  misc_feature   cPPT/CTS: central polypurine tract and central termination sequence of HIV-1
   6049..6428    +  enhancer       CMV enhancer: human cytomegalovirus immediate early enhancer
   6431..6706    +  promoter       chicken β-actin promoter: No description available
   6707..7715    +  intron         chimeric intron: chimera between introns from chicken β-actin and rabbit β-globin
   7713..45      +  CDS            HBB (fragment) (across the origin): HBB_LEPEU - Experimental evidence at protein level: Swiss-Prot protein existence level 1. Involved in oxygen transport from the lung to the various peripheral tissues. From Lepus europaeus (European hare).
>Addgene plasmid #80625 | NLS-AgDD | depositor full sequence | sequence record 151911 | NLS-AgDD sequence 7763 bps
GAATTCGCCACCATGCCACCAAAGAAGAAACGAAAAGTACTGGCCCTGAAGCTGGCTGGTCTAGATATTG
GAGTGCAGGTGGAAACCATCTCCCCAGGAGACGGGCGCACCTTCCCCAAGCGCGGCCAGACCTGTGTGGT
GCACTACACCGGGATGCTTGAAGATGGAAAGAAAGTCGATTCCTCCCGGGACAGAAACAAGCCCTTTAAG
TTTATGCTAGGCAAGCAGGAGGTGATCCGAGGCTGGGAAGAAGGGGTTGCCCAGATGAGTGTGGGTCAGA
GAGCCAAACTGACTATATCTCCAGATTATGCCTATGGTGCCACTGGGCACCCAGGCATCATCCCACCACA
TGCCACTCTCGTCTTCGATGTGGAGCTTCTAAAACCGGAAGAATTCAGCAAAGGAGAAGAACTTTTCACT
GGAGTTGTCCCAATTCTTGTTGAATTAGATGGTGATGTTAATGGGCACAAATTTTCTGTCCGTGGAGAGG
GTGAAGGTGATGCTACAAACGGAAAACTCACCCTTAAATTTATTTGCACTACTGGAAAACTACCTGTTCC
GTGGCCAACACTTGTCACTACTCTGACCTATGGTGTTCAATGCTTTTCCCGTTATCCGGATCACATGAAA
CGGCATGACTTTTTCAAGAGTGCCATGCCCGAAGGTTATGTACAGGAACGCACTATATCTTTCAAAGATG
ACGGGACCTACAAGACGCGTGCTGAAGTCAAGTTTGAAGGTGATACCCTTGTTAATCGTATCGAGTTAAA
GGGTATTGATTTTAAAGAAGATGGAAACATTCTTGGACACAAACTCGAGTACAACTTTAACTCACACAAT
GTATACATCACGGCAGACAAACAAAAGAATGGAATCAAAGCTAACTTCAAAATTCGCCACAACGTTGAAG
ATGGTTCCGTTCAACTAGCAGACCATTATCAACAAAATACTCCAATTGGCGATGGCCCTGTCCTTTTACC
AGACAACCATTACCTGTCGACACAATCTGTCCTTTCGAAAGATCCCAACGAAAAGCGTGACCACATGGTC
CTTCTTGAGTTTGTAACTGCTGCTGGGATTACACATGGCATGGATGAGCTCTACAAATAAGTTAACTTGT
TTATTGCAGCTTATAATGGTTACAAATAAAGCAATAGCATCACAAATTTCACAAATAAAGCATTTTTTTC
ACTGCATTCTAGTTGTGGTTTGTCCAAACTCATCAATGTATCTTATCATGTCTGGAATTGACTCAAATGA
TGTCAATTAGTCTATCAGAAGCTATCTGGTCTCCCTTCCGGGGGACAAGACATCCCTGTTTAATATTTAA
ACAGCAGTGTTCCCAAACTGGGTTCTTATATCCCTTGCTCTGGTCAACCAGGTTGCAGGGTTTCCTGTCC
TCACAGGAACGAAGTCCCTAAAGAAACAGTGGCAGCCAGGTTTAGCCCCGGAATTGACTGGATTCCTTTT
TTAGGGCCCATTGGTATGGCTTTTTCCCCGTATCCCCCCAGGTGTCTGCAGGCTCAAAGAGCAGCGAGAA
GCGTTCAGAGGAAAGCGATCCCGTGCCACCTTCCCCGTGCCCGGGCTGTCCCCGCACGCTGCCGGCTCGG
GGATGCGGGGGGAGCGCCGGACCGGAGCGGAGCCCCGGGCGGCTCGCTGCTGCCCCCTAGCGGGGGAGGG
ACGTAATTACATCCCTGGGGGCTTTGGGGGGGGGCTGTCCCTGATATCTATAACAAGAAAATATATATAT
AATAAGTTATCACGTAAGTAGAACATGAAATAACAATATAATTATCGTATGAGTTAAATCTTAAAAGTCA
CGTAAAAGATAATCATGCGTCATTTTGACTCACGCGGTCGTTATAGTTCAAAATCAGTGACACTTACCGC
ATTGACAAGCACGCCTCACGGGAGCTCCAAGCGGCGACTGAGATGTCCTAAATGCACAGCGACGGATTCG
CGCTATTTAGAAAGAGAGAGCAATATTTCAAGAATGCATGCGTCAATTTTACGCAGACTATCTTTCTAGG
GTTAATCTAGCTGCATCAGGATCATATCGTCGGGTCTTTTTTCCGGCTCAGTCATCGCCCAAGCTGGCGC
TATCTGGGCATCGGGGAGGAAGAAGCCCGTGCCTTTTCCCGCGAGGTTGAAGCGGCATGGAAAGAGTTTG
CCGAGGATGACTGCTGCTGCATTGACGTTGAGCGAAAACGCACGTTTACCATGATGATTCGGGAAGGTGT
GGCCATGCACGCCTTTAACGGTGAACTGTTCGTTCAGGCCACCTGGGATACCAGTTCGTCGCGGCTTTTC
CGGACACAGTTCCGGATGGTCAGCCCGAAGCGCATCAGCAACCCGAACAATACCGGCGACAGCCGGAACT
GCCGTGCCGGTGTGCAGATTAATGACAGCGGTGCGGCGCTGGGATATTACGTCAGCGAGGACGGGTATCC
TGGCTGGATGCCGCAGAAATGGACATGGATACCCCGTGAGTTACCCGGCGGGCGCGCTTGGCGTAATCAT
GGTCATAGCTGTTTCCTGTGTGAAATTGTTATCCGCTCACAATTCCACACAACATACGAGCCGGAAGCAT
AAAGTGTAAAGCCTGGGGTGCCTAATGAGTGAGCTAACTCACATTAATTGCGTTGCGCTCACTGCCCGCT
TTCCAGTCGGGAAACCTGTCGTGCCAGCTGCATTAATGAATCGGCCAACGCGCGGGGAGAGGCGGTTTGC
GTATTGGGCGCTCTTCCGCTTCCTCGCTCACTGACTCGCTGCGCTCGGTCGTTCGGCTGCGGCGAGCGGT
ATCAGCTCACTCAAAGGCGGTAATACGGTTATCCACAGAATCAGGGGATAACGCAGGAAAGAACATGTGA
GCAAAAGGCCAGCAAAAGGCCAGGAACCGTAAAAAGGCCGCGTTGCTGGCGTTTTTCCATAGGCTCCGCC
CCCCTGACGAGCATCACAAAAATCGACGCTCAAGTCAGAGGTGGCGAAACCCGACAGGACTATAAAGATA
CCAGGCGTTTCCCCCTGGAAGCTCCCTCGTGCGCTCTCCTGTTCCGACCCTGCCGCTTACCGGATACCTG
TCCGCCTTTCTCCCTTCGGGAAGCGTGGCGCTTTCTCATAGCTCACGCTGTAGGTATCTCAGTTCGGTGT
AGGTCGTTCGCTCCAAGCTGGGCTGTGTGCACGAACCCCCCGTTCAGCCCGACCGCTGCGCCTTATCCGG
TAACTATCGTCTTGAGTCCAACCCGGTAAGACACGACTTATCGCCACTGGCAGCAGCCACTGGTAACAGG
ATTAGCAGAGCGAGGTATGTAGGCGGTGCTACAGAGTTCTTGAAGTGGTGGCCTAACTACGGCTACACTA
GAAGGACAGTATTTGGTATCTGCGCTCTGCTGAAGCCAGTTACCTTCGGAAAAAGAGTTGGTAGCTCTTG
ATCCGGCAAACAAACCACCGCTGGTAGCGGTGGTTTTTTTGTTTGCAAGCAGCAGATTACGCGCAGAAAA
AAAGGATCTCAAGAAGATCCTTTGATCTTTTCTACGGGGTCTGACGCTCAGTGGAACGAAAACTCACGTT
AAGGGATTTTGGTCATGAGATTATCAAAAAGGATCTTCACCTAGATCCTTTTAAATTAAAAATGAAGTTT
TAAATCAATCTAAAGTATATATGAGTAAACTTGGTCTGACAGTTACCAATGCTTAATCAGTGAGGCACCT
ATCTCAGCGATCTGTCTATTTCGTTCATCCATAGTTGCCTGACTCCCCGTCGTGTAGATAACTACGATAC
GGGAGGGCTTACCATCTGGCCCCAGTGCTGCAATGATACCGCGAGACCCACGCTCACCGGCTCCAGATTT
ATCAGCAATAAACCAGCCAGCCGGAAGGGCCGAGCGCAGAAGTGGTCCTGCAACTTTATCCGCCTCCATC
CAGTCTATTAATTGTTGCCGGGAAGCTAGAGTAAGTAGTTCGCCAGTTAATAGTTTGCGCAACGTTGTTG
CCATTGCTACAGGCATCGTGGTGTCACGCTCGTCGTTTGGTATGGCTTCATTCAGCTCCGGTTCCCAACG
ATCAAGGCGAGTTACATGATCCCCCATGTTGTGCAAAAAAGCGGTTAGCTCCTTCGGTCCTCCGATCGTT
GTCAGAAGTAAGTTGGCCGCAGTGTTATCACTCATGGTTATGGCAGCACTGCATAATTCTCTTACTGTCA
TGCCATCCGTAAGATGCTTTTCTGTGACTGGTGAGTACTCAACCAAGTCATTCTGAGAATAGTGTATGCG
GCGACCGAGTTGCTCTTGCCCGGCGTCAATACGGGATAATACCGCGCCACATAGCAGAACTTTAAAAGTG
CTCATCATTGGAAAACGTTCTTCGGGGCGAAAACTCTCAAGGATCTTACCGCTGTTGAGATCCAGTTCGA
TGTAACCCACTCGTGCACCCAACTGATCTTCAGCATCTTTTACTTTCACCAGCGTTTCTGGGTGAGCAAA
AACAGGAAGGCAAAATGCCGCAAAAAAGGGAATAAGGGCGACACGGAAATGTTGAATACTCATACTCTTC
CTTTTTCAATATTATTGAAGCATTTATCAGGGTTATTGTCTCATGAGCGGATACATATTTGAATGTATTT
AGAAAAATAAACAAATAGGGGTTCCGCGCACATTTCCCCGAAAAGTGCCACCTAAATTGTAAGCGTTAAT
ATTTTGTTAAAATTCGCGTTAAATTTTTGTTAAATCAGCTCATTTTTTAACCAATAGGCCGAAATCGGCA
AAATCCCTTATAAATCAAAAGAATAGACCGAGATAGGGT
[37 nt withheld, positions 4800-4836]
AAAGAACGTGGACTCCAACGTCAAAGG
[49 nt withheld, positions 4864-4912]
T
[91 nt withheld, positions 4914-5004]
G
[124 nt withheld, positions 5006-5129]
CCCATTCGCCATTCAGGCTGCGCAACTGTTGGGAAGGGCGATCGGTGCGGGCCTCTTCGCTATTACGCCA
GCTGGCGAAAGGGGGATGTGCTGCAAGGCGATTAAGTTGGGTAACGCCAGGGTTTTCCCAGTCACGACGT
TGTAAAACGACGGCCAGTGAGCGCGCCTCGTTCATTCACGTTTTTGAACCCGTGGAGGACGGGCAGACTC
GCGGTGCAAATGTGTTTTACAGCGTGATGGAGCAGATGAAGATGCTCGACACGCTGCAGAACACGCAGCT
AGATTAACCCTAGAAAGATAATCATATTGTGACGTACGTTAAAGATAATCATGCGTAAAATTGACGCATG
TGTTTTATCGGTCTGTATATCGAGGTTTATTTATTAATTTGAATAGATATTAAGTTTTATTATATTTACA
CTTACATACTAATAATAAATTCAACAAACAATTTATTTATGTTTATTTATTTATTAAAAAAAAACAAAAA
CTCAAAATTTCTTCTATAAAGTAACAAAACTTTTATGAGGGACAGCCCCCCCCCAAAGCCCCCAGGGATG
TAATTACGTCCCTCCCCCGCTAGGGGGCAGCAGCGAGCCGCCCGGGGCTCCGCTCCGGTCCGGCGCTCCC
CCCGCATCCCCGAGCCGGCAGCGTGCGGGGACAGCCCGGGCACGGGGAAGGTGGCACGGGATCGCTTTCC
TCTGAACGCTTCTCGCTGCTCTTTGAGCCTGCAGACACCTGGGGGGATACGGGGAAAAGGCCTCCAAGGC
CAGACTAGAACTTTTAAAAGAAAAGGGGGGATTGGGGGGTACAGTGCAGGGGAAAGAATAGTAGACATAA
TAGCAACAGACATACAAACAAAGAATTACAAAAACAAATTACAAAAATTCAAAATTTTATCGATCACGAG
ACTAGCCTCGACATTGATTATTGACTAGTTATTAATAGTAATCAATTACGGGGTCATTAGTTCATAGCCC
ATATATGGAGTTCCGCGTTACATAACTTACGGTAAATGGCCCGCCTGGCTGACCGCCCAACGACCCCCGC
CCATTGACGTCAATAATGACGTATGTTCCCATAGTAACGCCAATAGGGACTTTCCATTGACGTCAATGGG
TGGACTATTTACGGTAAACTGCCCACTTGGCAGTACATCAAGTGTATCATATGCCAAGTACGCCCCCTAT
TGACGTCAATGACGGTAAATGGCCCGCCTGGCATTATGCCCAGTACATGACCTTATGGGACTTTCCTACT
TGGCAGTACATCTACGTATTAGTCATCGCTATTACCATGGGTCGAGGTGAGCCCCACGTTCTGCTTCACT
CTCCCCATCTCCCCCCCCTCCCCACCCCCAATTTTGTATTTATTTATTTTTTAATTATTTTGTGCAGCGA
TGGGGGCGGGGGGGGGGGGGGCGCGCGCCAGGCGGGGCGGGGCGGGGCGAGGGGCGGGGCGGGGCGAGGC
GGAGAGGTGCGGCGGCAGCCAATCAGAGCGGCGCGCTCCGAAAGTTTCCTTTTATGGCGAGGCGGCGGCG
GCGGCGGCCCTATAAAAAGCGAAGCGCGCGGCGGGCGGGAGTCGCTGCGTTGCCTTCGCCCCGTGCCCCG
CTCCGCGCCGCCTCGCGCCGCCCGCCCCGGCTCTGACTGACCGCGTTACTCCCACAGGTGAGCGGGCGGG
ACGGCCCTTCTCCTCCGGGCTGTAATTAGCGCTTGGTTTAATGACGGCTCGTTTCTTTTCTGTGGCTGCG
TGAAAGCCTTAAAGGGCTCCGGGAGGGCCCTTTGTGCGGGGGGGAGCGGCTCGGGGGGTGCGTGCGTGTG
TGTGTGCGTGGGGAGCGCCGCGTGCGGCCCGCGCTGCCCGGCGGCTGTGAGCGCTGCGGGCGCGGCGCGG
GGCTTTGTGCGCTCCGCGTGTGCGCGAGGGGAGCGCGGCCGGGGGCGGTGCCCCGCGGTGCGGGGGGGCT
GCGAGGGGAACAAAGGCTGCGTGCGGGGTGTGTGCGTGGGGGGGTGAGCAGGGGGTGTGGGCGCGGCGGT
CGGGCTGTAACCCCCCCCTGCACCCCCCTCCCCGAGTTGCTGAGCACGGCCCGGCTTCGGGTGCGGGGCT
CCGTGCGGGGCGTGGCGCGGGGCTCGCCGTGCCGGGCGGGGGGTGGCGGCAGGTGGGGGTGCCGGGCGGG
GCGGGGCCGCCTCGGGCCGGGGAGGGCTCGGGGGAGGGGCGCGGCGGCCCCGGAGCGCCGGCGGCTGTCG
AGGCGCGGCGAGCCGCAGCCATTGCCTTTTATGGTAATCGTGCGAGAGGGCGCAGGGACTTCCTTTGTCC
CAAATCTGGCGGAGCCGAAATCTGGGAGGCGCCGCCGCACCCCCTCTAGCGGGCGCGGGCGAAGCGGTGC
GGCGCCGGCAGGAAGGAAATGGGCGGGGAGGGCCTTCGTGCGTCGCCGCGCCGCCGTCCCCTTCTCCATC
TCCAGCCTCGGGGCTGCCGCAGGGGGACGGCTGCCTTCGGGGGGGACGGGGCAGGGCGGGGTTCGGCTTC
TGGCGTGTGACCGGCGGCTCTAGAGCCTCTGCTAACCATGTTCATGCCTTCTTCTTTTTCCTACAGCTCC
TGGGCAACGTGCTGGTTATTGTGCTGTCTCATCATTTTGGCAAA
