>Addgene plasmid #80625 | NLS-AgDD | addgene partial sequence | sequence record 156635 | SV40pA-R 5'-GAAATTTGTGATGCTATTGC-3'
AGTTTAGTTAGTTACTTATTTGTAGAGCTCATCCATGCCATGTGTAATCCCAGCAGCAGTTACAAACTCA
AGAAGGACCATGTGGTCACGCTTTTCGTTGGGATCTTTCGAAAGGACAGATTGTGTCGACAGGTAATGGT
TGTCTGGTAAAAGGACAGGGCCATCGCCAATTGGAGTATTTTGTTGATAATGGTCTGCTAGTTGAACGGA
ACCATCTTCAACGTTGTGGCGAATTTTGAAGTTAGCTTTGATTCCATTCTTTTGTTTGTCTGCCGTGATG
TATACATTGTGTGAGTTAAAGTTGTACTCGAGTTTGTGTCCAAGAATGTTTCCATCTTCTTTAAAATCAA
TACCCTTTAACTCGATACGATTAACAAGGGTATCACCTTCAAACTTGACTTCAGCACGCGTCTTGTAGGT
CCCGTCATCTTTGAAAGATATAGTGCGTTCCTGTACATAACCTTCGGGCATGGCACTCTTGAAAAAGTCA
TGCCGTTTCATGTGATCCGGATAACGGGAAAAGCATTGAACACCATAGGTCAGAGTAGTGACAAGTGTTG
GCCACGGAACAGGTAGTTTTCCAGTAGTGCAAATAAATTTAAGGGTGAGTTTTCCGTTTGTAGCATCACC
TTCACCCTCTCCACGGACAGAAAATTTGTGCCCATTAACATCACCATCTAATTCAACAAGAATTGGGACA
ACTCCAGTGAAAAGTTCTTCTCCTTTGCTGAATTCTTC
