>Addgene plasmid #80625 | NLS-AgDD | addgene partial sequence | sequence record 156636 | pCAG-F 5'-GCAACGTGCTGGTTATTGTG-3'
AAGAAGAAACGAAAAGTACTGGCCCTGAAGCTGGCTGGTCTAGATATTGGAGTGCAGGTGGAAACCATCT
CCCCAGGAGACGGGCGCACCTTCCCCAAGCGCGGCCAGACCTGTGTGGTGCACTACACCGGGATGCTTGA
AGATGGAAAGAAAGTCGATTCCTCCCGGGACAGAAACAAGCCCTTTAAGTTTATGCTAGGCAAGCAGGAG
GTGATCCGAGGCTGGGAAGAAGGGGTTGCCCAGATGAGTGTGGGTCAGAGAGCCAAACTGACTATATCTC
CAGATTATGCCTATGGTGCCACTGGGCACCCAGGCATCATCCCACCACATGCCACTCTCGTCTTCGATGT
GGAGCTTCTAAAACCGGAAGAATTCAGCAAAGGAGAAGAACTTTTCACTGGAGTTGTCCCAATTCTTGTT
GAATTAGATGGTGATGTTAATGGGCACAAATTTTCTGTCCGTGGAGAGGGTGAAGGTGATGCTACAAACG
GAAAACTCACCCTTAAATTTATTTGCACTACTGGAAAACTACCTGTTCCGTGGCCAACACTTGTCACTAC
TCTGACCTATGGTGTTCAATGCTTTTCCCGTTATCCGGATCACATGAAACGGCATGACTTTTTCAAGAGT
GCCATGCCCGAAGGTTATGTACAGGAACGCACTATATCTTTCAAAGATGACGGGACCTACAAGACGCGTG
CTGAAGTCAAGTTTGAAGGTGATACCCTTGTTAATCGTATCGAGTTAA
